>Addgene plasmid #235191 | pCTcon2-rHUH_Y96F | addgene full sequence | sequence record 467254 | Addgene NGS Result
CAAAAATTCTTACTTTTTTTTTGGATGGACGCAAAGAAGTTTAATAATCATATTACATGGCATTACCACC
ATATACATATCCATATCTAATCTTACTTATATGTTGTGGAAATGTAAAGAGCCCCATTATCTTAGCCTAA
AAAAACCTTCTCTTTGGAACTTTCAGTAATACGCTTAACTGCTCATTGCTATATTGAAGTACGGATTAGA
AGCCGCCGAGCGGGTGACAGCCCTCCGAAGGAAGACTCTCCTCCGTGCGTCCTCGTCTTCACCGGTCGCG
TTCCTGAAACGCAGATGTGCCTCGCGCCGCACTGCTCCGAACAATAAAGATTCTACAATACTAGCTTTTA
TGGTTATGAAGAGGAAAAATTGGCAGTAACCTGGCCCCACAAACCTTCAAATGAACGAATCAAATTAACA
ACCATAGGATGATAATGCGATTAGTTTTTTAGCCTTATTTCTGGGGTAATTAATCAGCGAAGCGATGATT
TTTGATCTATTAACAGATATATAAATGCAAAAACTGCATAACCACTTTAACTAATACTTTCAACATTTTC
GGTTTGTATTACTTCTTATTCAAATGTAATAAAAGTATCAACAAAAAATTGTTAATATACCTCTATACTT
TAACGTCAAGGAGAAAAAACCCCGGATCGAATTCCCTACTTCATACATTTTCAATTAAGATGCAGTTACT
TCGCTGTTTTTCAATATTTTCTGTTATTGCTTCAGTTTTAGCACAGGAACTGACAACTATATGCGAGCAA
ATCCCCTCACCAACTTTAGAATCGACGCCGTACTCTTTGTCAACGACTACTATTTTGGCCAACGGGAAGG
CAATGCAAGGAGTTTTTGAATATTACAAATCAGTAACGTTTGTCAGTAATTGCGGTTCTCACCCCTCAAC
AACTAGCAAAGGCAGCCCCATAAACACACAGTATGTTTTTAAGGACAATAGCTCGACGATTGAAGGTAGA
TACCCATACGACGTTCCAGACTACGCTCTGCAGGAGAACTTGTACTTTCAAGGTCTGCAGGCTAGTGGTG
GAGGAGGCTCTGGTGGAGGCGGTAGCGGAGGCGGAGGGTCGGCTAGCCCGTCAAAGAAAAACTGGCGCAG
TGGGCCGCAGCCCCACAAGCGATGGGTGTTCACGCTGCACCATCCGTCTGAGGACGACCGCAAGAAAATT
AGGGATCTTCCCATTTCCCTGTTCGATTACTTCATAGTTGGCGAAGAAGGTAATGAGGAGGGACGCACAC
CTCACCTTCAAGGATTCGCAAACTTCGCAAAGAAACAGACATTTCACAAGGTGAAGTGGTATTTGGGTGC
CCGGTGTTGGATAGAGGAGGCCAGGGGGACAGACCAACAAAATAAAGCATTTTGCAGTAAAGAGGGAAAC
CTCCTCAGGGAGTGCGGCGCTCCACGATCTCAAGGCCGGCGTGGATCCGAACAAAAGCTTATTTCTGAAG
AGGACTTGTAATAGCTCGAGATCTGATAACAACAGTGTAGATGTAACAAAATCGACTTTGTTCCCACTGT
ACTTTTAGCTCGTACAAAATACAATATACTTTTCATTTCTCCGTAAACAACATGTTTTCCCATGTAATAT
CCTTTTCTATTTTTCGTTCCGTTACCAACTTTACACATACTTTATATAGCTATTCACTTCTATACACTAA
AAAACTAAGACAATTTTAATTTTGCTGCCTGCCATATTTCAATTTGTTATAAATTCCTATAATTTATCCT
ATTAGTAGCTAAAAAAAGATGAATGTGAATCGAATCCTAAGAGAATTGAGCTCCAATTCGCCCTATAGTG
AGTCGTATTACAATTCACTGGCCGTCGTTTTACAACGTCGTGACTGGGAAAACCCTGGCGTTACCCAACT
TAATCGCCTTGCAGCACATCCCCCTTTCGCCAGCTGGCGTAATAGCGAAGAGGCCCGCACCGATCGCCTT
TCCCAACAGTTGCGCAGCCTGAATGGCGAATGG
[124 nt withheld, positions 1994-2117]
C
[91 nt withheld, positions 2119-2209]
A
[49 nt withheld, positions 2211-2259]
CCTTTGACGTTGGAGTCCACGTTCTTT
[37 nt withheld, positions 2287-2323]
ACCCTATCTCGGTCTATTCTTTTGATTTATAAGGGATTTTGCCGATTTCGGCCTATTGGTTAAAAAATGA
GCTGATTTAACAAAAATTTAACGCGAATTTTAACAAAATATTAACGCTTACAATTTCCTGATGCGGTATT
TTCTCCTTACGCATCTGTGCGGTATTTCACACCGCATAGATCGGCAAGTGCACAAACAATACTTAAATAA
ATACTACTCAGTAATAACCTATTTCTTAGCATTTTTGACGAAATTTGCTATTTTGTTAGAGTCTTTTACA
CCATTTGTCTCCACACCTCCGCTTACATCAACACCAATAACGCCATTTAATCTAAGCGCATCACCAACAT
TTTCTGGCGTCAGTCCACCAGCTAACATAAAATGTAAGCTTTCGGGGCTCTCTTGCCTTCCAACCCAGTC
AGAAATCGAGTTCCAATCCAAAAGTTCACCTGTCCCACCTGCTTCTGAATCAAACAAGGGAATAAACGAA
TGAGGTTTCTGTGAAGCTGCACTGAGTAGTATGTTGCAGTCTTTTGGAAATACGAGTCTTTTAATAACTG
GCAAACCGAGGAACTCTTGGTATTCTTGCCACGACTCATCTCCATGCAGTTGGACGATATCAATGCCGTA
ATCATTGACCAGAGCCAAAACATCCTCCTTAGGTTGATTACGAAACACGCCAACCAAGTATTTCGGAGTG
CCTGAACTATTTTTATATGCTTTTACAAGACTTGAAATTTTCCTTGCAATAACCGGGTCAATTGTTCTCT
TTCTATTGGGCACACATATAATACCCAGCAAGTCAGCATCGGAATCTAGAGCACATTCTGCGGCCTCTGT
GCTCTGCAAGCCGCAAACTTTCACCAATGGACCAGAACTACCTGTGAAATTAATAACAGACATACTCCAA
GCTGCCTTTGTGTGCTTAATCACGTATACTCACGTGCTCAATAGTCACCAATGCCCTCCCTCTTGGCCCT
CTCCTTTTCTTTTTTCGACCGAATTAATTCTTAATCGGCAAAAAAAGAAAAGCTCCGGATCAAGATTGTA
CGTAAGGTGACAAGCTATTTTTCAATAAAGAATATCTTCCACTACTGCCATCTGGCGTCATAACTGCAAA
GTACACATATATTACGATGCTGTTCTATTAAATGCTTCCTATATTATATATATAGTAATGTCGTGATCTA
TGGTGCACTCTCAGTACAATCTGCTCTGATGCCGCATAGTTAAGCCAGCCCCGACACCCGCCAACACCCG
CTGACGCGCCCTGACGGGCTTGTCTGCTCCCGGCATCCGCTTACAGACAAGCTGTGACCGTCTCCGGGAG
CTGCATGTGTCAGAGGTTTTCACCGTCATCACCGAAACGCGCGAGACGAAAGGGCCTCGTGATACGCCTA
TTTTTATAGGTTAATGTCATGATAATAATGGTTTCTTAGACGGATCGCTTGCCTGTAACTTACACGCGCC
TCGTATCTTTTAATGATGGAATAATTTGGGAATTTACTCTGTGTTTATTTATTTTTATGTTTTGTATTTG
GATTTTAGAAAGTAAATAAAGAAGGTAGAAGAGTTACGGAATGAAGAAAAAAAAATAAACAAAGGTTTAA
AAAATTTCAACAAAAAGCGTACTTTACATATATATTTATTAGACAAGAAAAGCAGATTAAATAGATATAC
ATTCGATTAACGATAAGTAAAATGTAAAATCACAGGATTTTCGTGTGTGGTCTTCTACACAGACAAGATG
AAACAATTCGGCATTAATACCTGAGAGCAGGAAGAGCAAGATAAAAGGTAGTATTTGTTGGCGATCCCCC
TAGAGTCTTTTACATCTTCGGAAAACAAAAACTATTTTTTCTTTAATTTCTTTTTTTACTTTCTATTTTT
AATTTATATATTTATATTAAAAAATTTAAATTATAATTATTTTTATAGCACGTGATGAAAAGGACCCAGG
TGGCACTTTTCGGGGAAATGTGCGCGGAACCCCTATTTGTTTATTTTTCTAAATACATTCAAATATGTAT
CCGCTCATGAGACAATAACCCTGATAAATGCTTCAATAATATTGAAAAAGGAAGAGTATGAGTATTCAAC
ATTTCCGTGTCGCCCTTATTCCCTTTTTTGCGGCATTTTGCCTTCCTGTTTTTGCTCACCCAGAAACGCT
GGTGAAAGTAAAAGATGCTGAAGATCAGTTGGGTGCACGAGTGGGTTACATCGAACTGGATCTCAACAGC
GGTAAGATCCTTGAGAGTTTTCGCCCCGAAGAACGTTTTCCAATGATGAGCACTTTTAAAGTTCTGCTAT
GTGGCGCGGTATTATCCCGTATTGACGCCGGGCAAGAGCAACTCGGTCGCCGCATACACTATTCTCAGAA
TGACTTGGTTGAGTACTCACCAGTCACAGAAAAGCATCTTACGGATGGCATGACAGTAAGAGAATTATGC
AGTGCTGCCATAACCATGAGTGATAACACTGCGGCCAACTTACTTCTGACAACGATCGGAGGACCGAAGG
AGCTAACCGCTTTTTTGCACAACATGGGGGATCATGTAACTCGCCTTGATCGTTGGGAACCGGAGCTGAA
TGAAGCCATACCAAACGACGAGCGTGACACCACGATGCCTGTAGCAATGGCAACAACGTTGCGCAAACTA
TTAACTGGCGAACTACTTACTCTAGCTTCCCGGCAACAATTAATAGACTGGATGGAGGCGGATAAAGTTG
CAGGACCACTTCTGCGCTCGGCCCTTCCGGCTGGCTGGTTTATTGCTGATAAATCTGGAGCCGGTGAGCG
TGGGTCTCGCGGTATCATTGCAGCACTGGGGCCAGATGGTAAGCCCTCCCGTATCGTAGTTATCTACACG
ACGGGGAGTCAGGCAACTATGGATGAACGAAATAGACAGATCGCTGAGATAGGTGCCTCACTGATTAAGC
ATTGGTAACTGTCAGACCAAGTTTACTCATATATACTTTAGATTGATTTAAAACTTCATTTTTAATTTAA
AAGGATCTAGGTGAAGATCCTTTTTGATAATCTCATGACCAAAATCCCTTAACGTGAGTTTTCGTTCCAC
TGAGCGTCAGACCCCGTAGAAAAGATCAAAGGATCTTCTTGAGATCCTTTTTTTCTGCGCGTAATCTGCT
GCTTGCAAACAAAAAAACCACCGCTACCAGCGGTGGTTTGTTTGCCGGATCAAGAGCTACCAACTCTTTT
TCCGAAGGTAACTGGCTTCAGCAGAGCGCAGATACCAAATACTGTTCTTCTAGTGTAGCCGTAGTTAGGC
CACCACTTCAAGAACTCTGTAGCACCGCCTACATACCTCGCTCTGCTAATCCTGTTACCAGTGGCTGCTG
CCAGTGGCGATAAGTCGTGTCTTACCGGGTTGGACTCAAGACGATAGTTACCGGATAAGGCGCAGCGGTC
GGGCTGAACGGGGGGTTCGTGCACACAGCCCAGCTTGGAGCGAACGACCTACACCGAACTGAGATACCTA
CAGCGTGAGCTATGAGAAAGCGCCACGCTTCCCGAAGGGAGAAAGGCGGACAGGTATCCGGTAAGCGGCA
GGGTCGGAACAGGAGAGCGCACGAGGGAGCTTCCAGGGGGAAACGCCTGGTATCTTTATAGTCCTGTCGG
GTTTCGCCACCTCTGACTTGAGCGTCGATTTTTGTGATGCTCGTCAGGGGGGCGGAGCCTATGGAAAAAC
GCCAGCAACGCGGCCTTTTTACGGTTCCTGGCCTTTTGCTGGCCTTTTGCTCACATGTTCTTTCCTGCGT
TATCCCCTGATTCTGTGGATAACCGTATTACCGCCTTTGAGTGAGCTGATACCGCTCGCCGCAGCCGAAC
GACCGAGCGCAGCGAGTCAGTGAGCGAGGAAGCGGAAGAGCGCCCAATACGCAAACCGCCTCTCCCCGCG
CGTTGGCCGATTCATTAATGCAGCTGGCACGACAGGTTTCCCGACTGGAAAGCGGGCAGTGAGCGCAACG
CAATTAATGTGAGTTAGCTCACTCATTAGGCACCCCAGGCTTTACACTTTATGCTTCCGGCTCGTATGTT
GTGTGGAATTGTGAGCGGATAACAATTTCACACAGGAAACAGCTATGACCATGATTACGCCAAGCTCGAA
ATTAACCCTCACTAAAGGGAACAAAAGCTGGTACCAATTCCTTGAATTTT
Features (pLannotate 1.2.2; 21 found; start..end, strand, type, name):
    202..643     +  promoter       GAL1 promoter: S. cerevisiae GAL1; inducible promoter, regulated by Gal4
    690..950     +  CDS            AGA2: AGA2_YEAST - Experimental evidence at protein level: Swiss-Prot protein existence level 1. Receptor binding subunit of the a-agglutinin heterodimer. S.cerevisiae a and alpha cells express the complementary cell surface glycoproteins a-agglutinin and alpha-agglutinin, respectively, which interact with one another to promote cellular aggregation during mating. From Saccharomyces cerevisiae (strain ATCC 204508 / S288c) (Baker's yeast).
   1098..1442    +  CDS            Rep (fragment): REP_PCV2 - Experimental evidence at protein level: Swiss-Prot protein existence level 1. Essential for the replication of viral ssDNA. The closed circular ssDNA genome is first converted to a superhelical dsDNA. Rep and/or Rep' binds a specific hairpin at the genome origin of replication. Introduces an endonucleolytic nick within the conserved sequence 5'-AGTATTAC-3' in the intergenic region of the genome, thereby initiating the rolling circle replication (RCR). Following cleavage, binds covalently to the 5'-phosphate of DNA as a tyrosyl ester. The cleavage gives rise to a free 3'-OH that serv
   1452..1478    +  CDS            Myc (fragment): Myc (human c-Myc proto-oncogene) epitope tag
   1812..1830    -  promoter       T7 promoter: promoter for bacteriophage T7 RNA polymerase
   1833..1990    +  CDS            lacZα (fragment): LacZα fragment of β-galactosidase; lacZ fragment
   1994..2422    +  rep_origin     f1 ori (sequence partly withheld): f1 bacteriophage origin of replication; arrow indicates direction of (+) strand synthesis
   2450..2501    -  misc_feature   bom (fragment): basis of mobility region from pBR322
   2552..3226    -  CDS            TRP1: phosphoribosylanthranilate isomerase, required for tryptophan biosynthesis; S. cerevisiae TRP1; yeast auxotrophic marker
   3227..3374    -  promoter       TRP1 promoter: S. cerevisiae TRP1
   3512..3561    -  misc_feature   bom (fragment): basis of mobility region from pBR322
   3663..3698    -  CDS            rop (fragment): Rop protein, which maintains plasmids at low copy number; rop
   3766..4269    -  misc_feature   CEN/ARS: S. cerevisiae CEN6 centromere fused to an autonomously replicating sequence
   4306..4410    +  promoter       AmpR promoter: bla
   4411..5271    +  CDS            AmpR: β-lactamase; bla; confers resistance to ampicillin, carbenicillin, and related antibiotics
   5442..6030    +  rep_origin     ori: high-copy-number ColE1/pMB1/pBR322/pUC origin of replication
   6213..6305    +  CDS            lacI (fragment): lac repressor; lacI; The lac repressor binds to the lac operator to inhibit transcription in E. coli. This inhibition can be relieved by adding lactose or isopropyl-β-D-thiogalactopyranoside (IPTG).
   6318..6339    +  protein_bind   CAP binding site: CAP binding activates transcription in the presence of cAMP. E. coli catabolite activator protein
   6354..6384    +  promoter       lac promoter: promoter for the E. coli lac operon
   6392..6408    +  protein_bind   lac operator: The lac repressor binds to the lac operator to inhibit transcription in E. coli. This inhibition can be relieved by adding lactose or isopropyl-β-D-thiogalactopyranoside (IPTG). lac repressor encoded by lacI
   6453..6471    +  promoter       T3 promoter: promoter for bacteriophage T3 RNA polymerase
