[The description below was written by a language model from this plasmid's Addgene catalogue record and pLannotate feature annotations shown in this document.]
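Description:
pCTcon2-rHUH_Y96F is a yeast surface display plasmid built on the pCTcon2 backbone, a shuttle vector that replicates in both Saccharomyces cerevisiae and E. coli. In yeast it is maintained as a stable, low-copy episome through a CEN/ARS element and selected by tryptophan prototrophy via the TRP1 marker with its native promoter. In bacteria it is propagated from a high-copy ColE1/pUC-type origin with ampicillin resistance (β-lactamase). The annotated backbone also carries an f1 origin and remnants of a cloning-vector lineage, including lacZα and lacI fragments, a lac promoter/operator, and T3 and T7 promoters, which play no evident role in display.

The expression cassette is driven by the galactose-inducible GAL1 promoter and encodes the Aga2 subunit of a-agglutinin, followed downstream on the same strand by the rHUH_Y96F insert and a Myc epitope tag. The arrangement is consistent with a single Aga2–rHUH–Myc fusion. In this display format, secreted Aga2 pairs with cell-wall-anchored Aga1 supplied by the host display strain, tethering the fused protein to the cell exterior, while the C-terminal Myc tag allows detection of full-length displayed protein. The insert is annotated as a fragment related to the Rep protein of porcine circovirus 2, an HUH-type endonuclease that nicks a specific sequence and becomes covalently attached to the nucleic acid through a tyrosyl ester. The Y96F substitution is recorded as catalytically inactivating. The construct therefore probably serves as a negative control for yeast-display labeling experiments in work on directed evolution of a sequence-specific covalent protein tag for RNA, although the record does not spell out this role.
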