Addgene plasmid #235191: pCTcon2-rHUH_Y96F
Purpose: To display catalytic inactivated rHUH with Y96F mutation on yeast surface
Depositing lab: Alice Ting. Depositing organization: Stanford University. Publication: Directed evolution of a sequence-specific covalent protein tag for RNA labeling. Huang R, Ting AY. Proc Natl Acad Sci U S A. 2025 Mar 4;122(9):e2422085122. doi: 10.1073/pnas.2422085122. Epub 2025 Feb 26. PubMed 40009639.
Backbone
  Vector backbone: pCTcon2
  Vector type: Yeast Expression
  Selectable markers: TRP1
Growth in bacteria
  Bacterial resistance: Ampicillin, 100 μg/mL
  Growth temperature: 37°C
  Growth strain: DH5alpha
  Copy number: Unknown
Gene/Insert
  Gene/Insert name: rHUH_Y96F
Terms and licenses: Academic/Nonprofit Terms; Industry Terms: Not Available to Industry
How to cite: pCTcon2-rHUH_Y96F was a gift from Alice Ting (Addgene plasmid # 235191 ; http://n2t.net/addgene:235191 ; RRID:Addgene_235191)
